>Addgene plasmid #26818 | pcDNA3.3_c-MYC | addgene full sequence | sequence record 123712 | Addgene NGS result
CGCGATGTACGGGCCAGATATACGCGTTGACATTGATTATTGACTAGTTATTAATAGTAATCAATTACGG
GGTCATTAGTTCATAGCCCATATATGGAGTTCCGCGTTACATAACTTACGGTAAATGGCCCGCCTGGCTG
ACCGCCCAACGACCCCCGCCCATTGACGTCAATAATGACGTATGTTCCCATAGTAACGCCAATAGGGACT
TTCCATTGACGTCAATGGGTGGAGTATTTACGGTAAACTGCCCACTTGGCAGTACATCAAGTGTATCATA
TGCCAAGTACGCCCCCTATTGACGTCAATGACGGTAAATGGCCCGCCTGGCATTATGCCCAGTACATGAC
CTTATGGGACTTTCCTACTTGGCAGTACATCTACGTATTAGTCATCGCTATTACCATGGTGATGCGGTTT
TGGCAGTACATCAATGGGCGTGGATAGCGGTTTGACTCACGGGGATTTCCAAGTCTCCACCCCATTGACG
TCAATGGGAGTTTGTTTTGGCACCAAAATCAACGGGACTTTCCAAAATGTCGTAACAACTCCGCCCCATT
GACGCAAATGGGCGGTAGGCGTGTACGGTGGGAGGTCTATATAAGCAGAGCTCGTTTAGTGAACCGTCAG
ATCGCCTGGAGACGCCATCCACGCTGTTTTGACCTCCATAGAAGACACCGGGACCGATCCAGCCTCCGGA
CTCTAGAGGATCGAACCCTTTTGGACCCTCGTACAGAAGCTAATACGACTCACTATAGGGAAATAAGAGA
GAAAAGAAGAGTAAGAAGAAATATAAGAGCCACCATGCCCCTCAACGTTAGCTTCACCAACAGGAACTAT
GACCTCGACTACGACTCGGTGCAGCCGTATTTCTACTGCGACGAGGAGGAGAACTTCTACCAGCAGCAGC
AGCAGAGCGAGCTGCAGCCCCCGGCGCCCAGCGAGGATATCTGGAAGAAATTCGAGCTGCTGCCCGCGCC
GCCCCTGTCCCCTAGCCGCCGCTCCGGGCTCTGCTCGCCCTCCTACGTTGCGGTCACACCCTTCTCCCTT
CGGGGAGACAACGACGGCGGTGGCGGGAGCTTCTCCACGGCCGACCAGCTGGAGATGGTGACCGAGCTGC
TGGGAGGAGACATGGTGAACCAGAGTTTCATCTGCGACCCGGACGACGAGACCTTCATCAAAAACATCAT
CATCCAGGACTGTATGTGGAGCGGCTTCTCGGCCGCCGCCAAGCTCGTCTCAGAGAAGCTGGCCTCCTAC
CAGGCTGCGCGCAAAGACAGCGGCAGCCCGAACCCCGCCCGCGGCCACAGCGTCTGCTCCACCTCCAGCT
TGTACCTGCAGGATCTGAGCGCCGCCGCCTCAGAGTGCATCGACCCCTCGGTGGTCTTCCCCTACCCTCT
CAACGACAGCAGCTCGCCCAAGTCCTGCGCCTCGCAAGACTCCAGCGCCTTCTCTCCGTCCTCGGATTCT
CTGCTCTCCTCGACGGAGTCCTCCCCGCAGGGCAGCCCCGAGCCCCTGGTGCTCCATGAGGAGACACCGC
CCACCACCAGCAGCGACTCTGAGGAGGAACAAGAAGATGAGGAAGAAATCGATGTTGTTTCTGTGGAAAA
GAGGCAGGCTCCTGGCAAAAGGTCAGAGTCTGGATCACCTTCTGCTGGAGGCCACAGCAAACCTCCTCAC
AGCCCACTGGTCCTCAAGAGGTGCCACGTCTCCACACATCAGCACAACTACGCAGCGCCTCCCTCCACTC
GGAAGGACTATCCTGCTGCCAAGAGGGTCAAGTTGGACAGTGTCAGAGTCCTGAGACAGATCAGCAACAA
CCGAAAATGCACCAGCCCCAGGTCCTCGGACACCGAGGAGAATGTCAAGAGGCGAACACACAACGTCTTG
GAGCGCCAGAGGAGGAACGAGCTAAAACGGAGCTTTTTTGCCCTGCGTGACCAGATCCCGGAGTTGGAAA
ACAATGAAAAGGCCCCCAAGGTAGTTATCCTTAAAAAAGCCACAGCATACATCCTGTCCGTCCAAGCAGA
GGAGCAAAAGCTCATTTCTGAAGAGGACTTGTTGCGGAAACGACGAGAACAGTTGAAACACAAACTTGAA
CAGCTACGGAACTCTTGTGCGTAAGCTGCCTTCTGCGGGGCTTGCCTTCTGGCCATGCCCTTCTTCTCTC
CCTTGCACCTGTACCTCTTGGTCTTTGAATAAAGCCTGAGTAGGAAGTGAGGGTCTAGAACTAGTGTCGA
CGCAAGGGTTCGATCCCTACCGGTTAGTAATGAGTTTAAACGGGGGAGGCTAACTGAAACACGGAAGGAG
ACAATACCGGAAGGAACCCGCGCTATGACGGCAATAAAAAGACAGAATAAAACGCACGGGTGTTGGGTCG
TTTGTTCATAAACGCGGGGTTCGGTCCCAGGGCTGGCACTCTGTCGATACCCCACCGAGACCCCATTGGG
GCCAATACGCCCGCGTTTCTTCCTTTTCCCCACCCCACCCCCCAAGTTCGGGTGAAGGCCCAGGGCTCGC
AGCCAACGTCGGGGCGGCAGGCCCTGCCATAGCAGATCTGCGCAGCTGGGGCTCTAGGGGGTATCCCC
[124 nt withheld, positions 2589-2712]
C
[91 nt withheld, positions 2714-2804]
A
[49 nt withheld, positions 2806-2854]
CCTTTGACGTTGGAGTCCACGTTCTTT
[37 nt withheld, positions 2882-2918]
ACCCTATCTCGGTCTATTCTTTTGATTTATAAGGGATTTTGCCGATTTCGGCCTATTGGTTAAAAAATGA
GCTGATTTAACAAAAATTTAACGCGAATTAATTCTGTGGAATGTGTGTCAGTTAGGGTGTGGAAAGTCCC
CAGGCTCCCCAGCAGGCAGAAGTATGCAAAGCATGCATCTCAATTAGTCAGCAACCAGGTGTGGAAAGTC
CCCAGGCTCCCCAGCAGGCAGAAGTATGCAAAGCATGCATCTCAATTAGTCAGCAACCATAGTCCCGCCC
CTAACTCCGCCCATCCCGCCCCTAACTCCGCCCAGTTCCGCCCATTCTCCGCCCCATGGCTGACTAATTT
TTTTTATTTATGCAGAGGCCGAGGCCGCCTCTGCCTCTGAGCTATTCCAGAAGTAGTGAGGAGGCTTTTT
TGGAGGCCTAGGCTTTTGCAAAAAGCTCCCGGGAGCTTGTATATCCATTTTCGGATCTGATCAAGAGACA
GGATGAGGATCGTTTCGCATGATTGAACAAGATGGATTGCACGCAGGTTCTCCGGCCGCTTGGGTGGAGA
GGCTATTCGGCTATGACTGGGCACAACAGACAATCGGCTGCTCTGATGCCGCCGTGTTCCGGCTGTCAGC
GCAGGGGCGCCCGGTTCTTTTTGTCAAGACCGACCTGTCCGGTGCCCTGAATGAACTGCAGGACGAGGCA
GCGCGGCTATCGTGGCTGGCCACGACGGGCGTTCCTTGCGCAGCTGTGCTCGACGTTGTCACTGAAGCGG
GAAGGGACTGGCTGCTATTGGGCGAAGTGCCGGGGCAGGATCTCCTGTCATCTCACCTTGCTCCTGCCGA
GAAAGTATCCATCATGGCTGATGCAATGCGGCGGCTGCATACGCTTGATCCGGCTACCTGCCCATTCGAC
CACCAAGCGAAACATCGCATCGAGCGAGCACGTACTCGGATGGAAGCCGGTCTTGTCGATCAGGATGATC
TGGACGAAGAGCATCAGGGGCTCGCGCCAGCCGAACTGTTCGCCAGGCTCAAGGCGCGCATGCCCGACGG
CGAGGATCTCGTCGTGACCCATGGCGATGCCTGCTTGCCGAATATCATGGTGGAAAATGGCCGCTTTTCT
GGATTCATCGACTGTGGCCGGCTGGGTGTGGCGGACCGCTATCAGGACATAGCGTTGGCTACCCGTGATA
TTGCTGAAGAGCTTGGCGGCGAATGGGCTGACCGCTTCCTCGTGCTTTACGGTATCGCCGCTCCCGATTC
GCAGCGCATCGCCTTCTATCGCCTTCTTGACGAGTTCTTCTGAGCGGGACTCTGGGGTTCGCGAAATGAC
CGACCAAGCGACGCCCAACCTGCCATCACGAGATTTCGATTCCACCGCCGCCTTCTATGAAAGGTTGGGC
TTCGGAATCGTTTTCCGGGACGCCGGCTGGATGATCCTCCAGCGCGGGGATCTCATGCTGGAGTTCTTCG
CCCACCCCAACTTGTTTATTGCAGCTTATAATGGTTACAAATAAAGCAATAGCATCACAAATTTCACAAA
TAAAGCATTTTTTTCACTGCATTCTAGTTGTGGTTTGTCCAAACTCATCAATGTATCTTATCATGTCTGT
ATACCGTCGACCTCTAGCTAGAGCTTGGCGTAATCATGGTCATAGCTGTTTCCTGTGTGAAATTGTTATC
CGCTCACAATTCCACACAACATACGAGCCGGAAGCATAAAGTGTAAAGCCTGGGGTGCCTAATGAGTGAG
CTAACTCACATTAATTGCGTTGCGCTCACTGCCCGCTTTCCAGTCGGGAAACCTGTCGTGCCAGCTGCAT
TAATGAATCGGCCAACGCGCGGGGAGAGGCGGTTTGCGTATTGGGCGCTCTTCCGCTTCCTCGCTCACTG
ACTCGCTGCGCTCGGTCGTTCGGCTGCGGCGAGCGGTATCAGCTCACTCAAAGGCGGTAATACGGTTATC
CACAGAATCAGGGGATAACGCAGGAAAGAACATGTGAGCAAAAGGCCAGCAAAAGGCCAGGAACCGTAAA
AAGGCCGCGTTGCTGGCGTTTTTCCATAGGCTCCGCCCCCCTGACGAGCATCACAAAAATCGACGCTCAA
GTCAGAGGTGGCGAAACCCGACAGGACTATAAAGATACCAGGCGTTTCCCCCTGGAAGCTCCCTCGTGCG
CTCTCCTGTTCCGACCCTGCCGCTTACCGGATACCTGTCCGCCTTTCTCCCTTCGGGAAGCGTGGCGCTT
TCTCATAGCTCACGCTGTAGGTATCTCAGTTCGGTGTAGGTCGTTCGCTCCAAGCTGGGCTGTGTGCACG
AACCCCCCGTTCAGCCCGACCGCTGCGCCTTATCCGGTAACTATCGTCTTGAGTCCAACCCGGTAAGACA
CGACTTATCGCCACTGGCAGCAGCCACTGGTAACAGGATTAGCAGAGCGAGGTATGTAGGCGGTGCTACA
GAGTTCTTGAAGTGGTGGCCTAACTACGGCTACACTAGAAGAACAGTATTTGGTATCTGCGCTCTGCTGA
AGCCAGTTACCTTCGGAAAAAGAGTTGGTAGCTCTTGATCCGGCAAACAAACCACCGCTGGTAGCGGTGG
TTTTTTTGTTTGCAAGCAGCAGATTACGCGCAGAAAAAAAGGATCTCAAGAAGATCCTTTGATCTTTTCT
ACGGGGTCTGACGCTCAGTGGAACGAAAACTCACGTTAAGGGATTTTGGTCATGAGATTATCAAAAAGGA
TCTTCACCTAGATCCTTTTAAATTAAAAATGAAGTTTTAAATCAATCTAAAGTATATATGAGTAAACTTG
GTCTGACAGTTACCAATGCTTAATCAGTGAGGCACCTATCTCAGCGATCTGTCTATTTCGTTCATCCATA
GTTGCCTGACTCCCCGTCGTGTAGATAACTACGATACGGGAGGGCTTACCATCTGGCCCCAGTGCTGCAA
TGATACCGCGAGACCCACGCTCACCGGCTCCAGATTTATCAGCAATAAACCAGCCAGCCGGAAGGGCCGA
GCGCAGAAGTGGTCCTGCAACTTTATCCGCCTCCATCCAGTCTATTAATTGTTGCCGGGAAGCTAGAGTA
AGTAGTTCGCCAGTTAATAGTTTGCGCAACGTTGTTGCCATTGCTACAGGCATCGTGGTGTCACGCTCGT
CGTTTGGTATGGCTTCATTCAGCTCCGGTTCCCAACGATCAAGGCGAGTTACATGATCCCCCATGTTGTG
CAAAAAAGCGGTTAGCTCCTTCGGTCCTCCGATCGTTGTCAGAAGTAAGTTGGCCGCAGTGTTATCACTC
ATGGTTATGGCAGCACTGCATAATTCTCTTACTGTCATGCCATCCGTAAGATGCTTTTCTGTGACTGGTG
AGTACTCAACCAAGTCATTCTGAGAATAGTGTATGCGGCGACCGAGTTGCTCTTGCCCGGCGTCAATACG
GGATAATACCGCGCCACATAGCAGAACTTTAAAAGTGCTCATCATTGGAAAACGTTCTTCGGGGCGAAAA
CTCTCAAGGATCTTACCGCTGTTGAGATCCAGTTCGATGTAACCCACTCGTGCACCCAACTGATCTTCAG
CATCTTTTACTTTCACCAGCGTTTCTGGGTGAGCAAAAACAGGAAGGCAAAATGCCGCAAAAAAGGGAAT
AAGGGCGACACGGAAATGTTGAATACTCATACTCTTCCTTTTTCAATATTATTGAAGCATTTATCAGGGT
TATTGTCTCATGAGCGGATACATATTTGAATGTATTTAGAAAAATAAACAAATAGGGGTTCCGCGCACAT
TTCCCCGAAAAGTGCCACCTGACGTCGACGGATCGGGAGATCTCCCGATCCCCTATGGTGCACTCTCAGT
ACAATCTGCTCTGATGCCGCATAGTTAAGCCAGTATCTGCTCCCTGCTTGTGTGTTGGAGGTCGCTGAGT
AGTGCGCGAGCAAAATTTAAGCTACAACAAGGCAAGGCTTGACCGACAATTGCATGAAGAATCTGCTTAG
GGTTAGGCGTTTTGCGCTGCTT
Features (pLannotate 1.2.2; 19 found; start..end, strand, type, name):
     29..408     +  enhancer       CMV enhancer: human cytomegalovirus immediate early enhancer
    409..612     +  promoter       CMV promoter: human cytomegalovirus (CMV) immediate early promoter
    741..759     +  promoter       T7 promoter: promoter for bacteriophage T7 RNA polymerase
    805..2124    +  CDS            c-Myc: human c-Myc proto-oncogene
   2339..2387    +  polyA_signal   HSV TK poly(A) signal: herpes simplex virus thymidine kinase polyadenylation signal (Cole and Stacy, 1985)
   2478..2494    -  polyA_signal   bGH poly(A) signal (fragment): bovine growth hormone polyadenylation signal
   2589..3017    +  rep_origin     f1 ori (sequence partly withheld): f1 bacteriophage origin of replication; arrow indicates direction of (+) strand synthesis
   3031..3360    +  promoter       SV40 promoter: SV40 enhancer and early promoter
   3427..4218    +  CDS            neo: KKA2_KLEPN - Also known as kan, nptII. Experimental evidence at protein level: Swiss-Prot protein existence level 1. Resistance to kanamycin, neomycin, paromomycin, ribostamycin, butirosin and gentamicin B. From Klebsiella pneumoniae.
   4244..4402    +  CDS            ble (fragment): BLE_KLEPN - Experimental evidence at protein level: Swiss-Prot protein existence level 1. Binding protein with a strong affinity to the bleomycin family of antibiotics. Binds to CL990; an antimitotic-antibiotic compound. From Klebsiella pneumoniae.
   4397..4518    +  polyA_signal   SV40 poly(A) signal: SV40 polyadenylation signal
   4591..4607    -  protein_bind   lac operator: The lac repressor binds to the lac operator to inhibit transcription in E. coli. This inhibition can be relieved by adding lactose or isopropyl-β-D-thiogalactopyranoside (IPTG). lac repressor encoded by lacI
   4615..4645    -  promoter       lac promoter: promoter for the E. coli lac operon
   4660..4681    -  protein_bind   CAP binding site: CAP binding activates transcription in the presence of cAMP. E. coli catabolite activator protein
   4694..4786    -  CDS            lacI (fragment): lac repressor; lacI; The lac repressor binds to the lac operator to inhibit transcription in E. coli. This inhibition can be relieved by adding lactose or isopropyl-β-D-thiogalactopyranoside (IPTG).
   4969..5557    -  rep_origin     ori: high-copy-number ColE1/pMB1/pBR322/pUC origin of replication
   5728..6588    -  CDS            AmpR: β-lactamase; bla; confers resistance to ampicillin, carbenicillin, and related antibiotics
   6589..6693    -  promoter       AmpR promoter: bla
   6752..6804    -  misc_feature   bom (fragment): basis of mobility region from pBR322
