[The description below was written by a language model from this plasmid's Addgene catalogue record and pLannotate feature annotations shown in this document.]
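Description:
pcDNA3.3_c-MYC is a mammalian expression plasmid built on the pcDNA3.3 backbone that carries the human c-MYC open reading frame flanked by synthetic untranslated regions. It is propagated in E. coli from a high-copy ColE1/pUC-type origin with ampicillin selection through the bla gene. The sequenced record of about 6.9 kb also contains an f1 origin and an SV40 early promoter–driven neomycin phosphotransferase cassette with an SV40 polyadenylation signal, which would allow G418 selection in mammalian cells. Short lac promoter/operator, lacI, ble, bGH poly(A) and bom fragments are annotated as backbone remnants.

The roughly 1.5 kb insert consists of a synthetic 5' UTR that includes a T7 promoter and a Kozak-type context, the c-MYC coding sequence starting from the second ATG, and a synthetic 3' UTR; none of the UTR sequence is endogenous to MYC. The depositor notes two nucleotide differences from the reference transcript near the start of the sequence, and reports that the construct has been used successfully. In the sequenced clone the insert lies in the sense orientation, downstream of the CMV immediate-early enhancer/promoter and upstream of the HSV TK polyadenylation signal. However, the depositor states that the fragment was introduced by TA cloning (the catalogue field lists restriction enzyme cloning) and that orientation is irrelevant. This suggests that the plasmid's main role is as a template source for the T7-UTR-ORF-UTR cassette rather than as a CMV-driven expression vector. The associated publication concerns synthetic modified mRNA for reprogramming human cells to pluripotency and for directed differentiation, where c-MYC serves as one of the reprogramming factors, which fits use of the T7 promoter for in vitro transcription.
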