Addgene plasmid #26818: pcDNA3.3_c-MYC
Depositing lab: Derrick Rossi. Depositing organization: Boston Children's Hospital. Publication: Highly efficient reprogramming to pluripotency and directed differentiation of human cells with synthetic modified mRNA. Warren L, Manos PD, Ahfeldt T, Loh YH, Li H, Lau F, Ebina W, Mandal PK, Smith ZD, Meissner A, Daley GQ, Brack AS, Collins JJ, Cowan C, Schlaeger TM, Rossi DJ. Cell Stem Cell. 2010 Nov 5;7(5):618-30. doi: 10.1016/j.stem.2010.08.012. Epub 2010 Sep 30. PubMed 20888316.
Backbone
  Vector backbone: pcDNA3.3
  Backbone size w/o insert (bp): 5400
  Vector type: Mammalian Expression
Growth in bacteria
  Bacterial resistance: Ampicillin, 100 μg/mL
  Growth temperature: 37°C
  Growth strain: DH5alpha
  Copy number: High Copy
Gene/Insert
  Gene/Insert name: 5'UTR-c-MYC-3'UTR (alt name: c-myc)
  Species: H. sapiens (human)
  Insert size (bp): 1504
  Mutation: Sequence begins from second ATG; Synthetic UTR sequences added to c-MYC ORF
  Entrez Gene: MYC (a.k.a. MRTL, MYCC, bHLHe39, c-Myc)
  Cloning method: Restriction Enzyme
  Sequencing primers: 5′ CMV Forward; 3′ TK polyA reverse
Terms and licenses: Academic/Nonprofit Terms; Industry Terms
Depositor comments: Note that orientation of the insert in pcDNA does not matter -- they were cloned by TA-cloning, and either orientation is fine. Comment from lab: "with reference to NM_002467.4 sequence we have two mutations at following positions: 172 (A to G) and 174 (C to G) there is some confusion as to what the ref seq is exactly but these are the constructs that we've been using successfully." Please note that the 5'UTR and 3'UTR sequences are synthetic and were added to the c-MYC ORF as described in Figure S1 and Table S2 of Warren et al., Cell Stem Cell. 2010. These UTR sequences are not endogenous c-MYC UTR sequences. The 5' UTR sequence (including T7 promoter) is: TGGACCCTCGTACAGAAGCTAATACGACTCACTATAGGGAAATAAGAG AGAAAAGAAGAGTAAGAAGAAATATAAGAGCCACCATG The 3' UTR sequence is: GCTGCCTTCTGCGGGGCTTGCCTTCTGGCCATGCCCTTCTTCTCT CCCTTGCACCTGTACCTCTTGGTCTTTGAATAAAGCCTGAGTAGGAA GTGAGGGTCTAGAACTAGTGTCGACGC
How to cite: pcDNA3.3_c-MYC was a gift from Derrick Rossi (Addgene plasmid # 26818 ; http://n2t.net/addgene:26818 ; RRID:Addgene_26818)
