>Addgene plasmid #26818 | pcDNA3.3_c-MYC | addgene partial sequence | sequence record 33041 | 26818 with TK-pA-R
CTAACCGGTAGGGATCGAACCCTTGCGTCGACACTAGTTCTAGACCCTCACTTCCTACTCAGGCTTTATT
CAAAGACCAAGAGGTACAGGTGCAAGGGAGAGAAGAAGGGCATGGCCAGAAGGCAAGCCCCGCAGAAGGC
AGCTTACGCACAAGAGTTCCGTAGCTGTTCAAGTTTGTGTTTCAACTGTTCTCGTCGTTTCCGCAACAAG
TCCTCTTCAGAAATGAGCTTTTGCTCCTCTGCTTGGACGGACAGGATGTATGCTGTGGCTTTTTTAAGGA
TAACTACCTTGGGGGCCTTTTCATTGTTTTCCAACTCCGGGATCTGGTCACGCAGGGCAAAAAAGCTCCG
TTTTAGCTCGTTCCTCCTCTGGCGCTCCAAGACGTTGTGTGTTCGCCTCTTGACATTCTCCTCGGTGTCC
GAGGACCTGGGGCTGGTGCATTTTCGGTTGTTGCTGATCTGTCTCAGGACTCTGACACTGTCCAACTTGA
CCCTCTTGGCAGCAGGATAGTCCTTCCGAGTGGAGGGAGGCGCTGCGTAGTTGTGCTGATGTGTGGAGAC
GTGGCACCTCTTGAGGACCAGTGGGCTGTGAGGAGGTTTGCTGTGGCCTCCAGCAGAAGGTGATCCAGAC
TCTGACCTTTTGCCAGGAGCCTGCCTCTTTTCCACAGAAACAACATCGATTTCTTCCTCATCTTCTTGTT
CCTCCTCAGAGTCGCTGCTGGTGGTGGGCGGTGTCTCCTCATGGAGCACCAGGGGCTCGGGGCTGCCCTG
CGGGGAGGACTCCGTCGAGGAGAGCAGAGAATCCGAGGACGGAGA
