>Addgene plasmid #26818 | pcDNA3.3_c-MYC | addgene partial sequence | sequence record 33042 | 26818 with CMV-F
CTCGTTTAGTGAACCGTCAGATCGCCTGGAGACGCCATCCACGCTGTTTTGACCTCCATAGAAGACACCG
GGACCGATCCAGCCTCCGGACTCTAGAGGATCGAACCCTTTTGGACCCTCGTACAGAAGCTAATACGACT
CACTATAGGGAAATAAGAGAGAAAAGAAGAGTAAGAAGAAATATAAGAGCCACCATGCCCCTCAACGTTA
GCTTCACCAACAGGAACTATGACCTCGACTACGACTCGGTGCAGCCGTATTTCTACTGCGACGAGGAGGA
GAACTTCTACCAGCAGCAGCAGCAGAGCGAGCTGCAGCCCCCGGCGCCCAGCGAGGATATCTGGAAGAAA
TTCGAGCTGCTGCCCGCGCCGCCCCTGTCCCCTAGCCGCCGCTCCGGGCTCTGCTCGCCCTCCTACGTTG
CGGTCACACCCTTCTCCCTTCGGGGAGACAACGACGGCGGTGGCGGGAGCTTCTCCACGGCCGACCAGCT
GGAGATGGTGACCGAGCTGCTGGGAGGAGACATGGTGAACCAGAGTTTCATCTGCGACCCGGACGACGAG
ACCTTCATCAAAAACATCATCATCCAGGACTGTATGTGGAGCGGCTTCTCGGCCGCCGCCAAGCTCGTCT
CAGAGAAGCTGGCCTCCTACCAGGCTGCGCGCAAAGACAGCGGCAGCCCGAACCCCGCCCGCGGCCACAG
CGTCTGCTCCACCTCCAGCTTGTACCTGCAGGATCTGAGCGCCGCCGCCTCAGAGTGCATCGACCCCTCG
GTGGTCTTCCCCTACCCTCTCAACGACAGCAGCTCGCCCAAGTCCTGCGCCTCGCAAGACTCCAGCGCCT
TCTCTCCGTCCTCGGATTCTCTGCTCTCCTCGACGGAGTCCTCCCCGCAGGGCAGCCCCGAGCCCCTGGT
GCTCCATGAGGAGACACCGCCCACCACCAGCAGCGACTCTGAGGAGGAACAAG
